Addgene plasmid #216866: pLenti-ePEG-LINE1-loxPsym
Purpose: Lentiviral guide RNA vector to insert the loxPsym sequence into LINE1 elements
Depositing lab: Leopold Parts. Depositing organization: Wellcome Sanger Institute. Publication: Randomizing the human genome by engineering recombination between repeat elements. Koeppel J, Ferreira R, Vanderstichele T, Riedmayr LM, Peets EM, Girling G, Weller J, Murat P, Liberante FG, Ellis T, Church GM, Parts L. Science. 2025 Jan 31;387(6733):eado3979. doi: 10.1126/science.ado3979. Epub 2025 Jan 31. PubMed 39883775.
Backbone
  Vector backbone: pLenti_epegRNA_acceptor
  Backbone size w/o insert (bp): 8358
  Vector type: Lentiviral, CRISPR
  Selectable markers: Puromycin
Growth in bacteria
  Bacterial resistance: Ampicillin, 100 μg/mL
  Growth temperature: 37°C
  Growth strain: NEB Stable
  Copy number: High Copy
Gene/Insert
  Gene/Insert name: spacerLINE1_cr772scaffold_PBS-loxPsm-HA-tevopreQ
  Promoter: U6
  Cloning method: Restriction Enzyme; 5′ cloning site BsmBI (destroyed during cloning); 3′ cloning site BsmBI (destroyed during cloning)
  Sequencing primers: 5′ GACTATCATATGCTTACCGT
Terms and licenses: Academic/Nonprofit Terms; Industry Terms: Not Available to Industry
How to cite: pLenti-ePEG-LINE1-loxPsym was a gift from Leopold Parts (Addgene plasmid # 216866 ; http://n2t.net/addgene:216866 ; RRID:Addgene_216866)
