[The description below was written by a language model from this plasmid's Addgene catalogue record and pLannotate feature annotations shown in this document.]
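Description:
pLenti-ePEG-LINE1-loxPsym is a third-generation-style, self-inactivating lentiviral vector that delivers an engineered prime editing guide RNA (epegRNA) to mammalian cells. It was built by BsmBI cloning into the pLenti_epegRNA_acceptor backbone, with both sites destroyed in the process. In bacteria it replicates from a high-copy ColE1/pUC-type origin and is selected with ampicillin (AmpR). An f1 origin and remnants of lac/lacZα cloning-vector sequence are also present. The viral genome is transcribed from an RSV promoter fused to a truncated HIV-1 5' LTR. It carries the Ψ packaging signal, RRE, cPPT/CTS, WPRE and a ΔU3 3' LTR, so the integrated provirus lacks LTR promoter activity. An SV40 poly(A) signal and SV40 origin lie downstream of the 3' LTR.

The payload is a human U6 (Pol III) promoter driving a single RNA. According to the insert name, this RNA consists of a LINE1-targeting spacer, a cr772 variant of the SpCas9 guide scaffold, and a 3' extension. The extension contains the primer binding site, the loxPsym sequence, a homology arm and a tevopreQ motif, a structured pseudoknot used in epegRNAs to protect the 3' end from degradation. The annotation confirms the scaffold and a 34-bp loxPsym site directly downstream of U6. A separate EF-1α promoter with its intron A expresses puromycin N-acetyltransferase for selection of transduced cells. The vector encodes no prime editor, which must be supplied separately.

With a prime editor, the guide writes symmetric Cre recombination sites into LINE1 repeat elements. Because loxPsym sites recombine in either orientation, Cre can then generate varied rearrangements between the edited repeats, in keeping with the associated work on randomizing the human genome.
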