Features (pLannotate 1.2.2; 30 found; start..end, strand, type, name):
    144..732     +  rep_origin     ori: high-copy-number ColE1/pMB1/pBR322/pUC origin of replication
    915..1007    +  CDS            lacI (fragment): lac repressor; lacI; The lac repressor binds to the lac operator to inhibit transcription in E. coli. This inhibition can be relieved by adding lactose or isopropyl-β-D-thiogalactopyranoside (IPTG).
   1020..1041    +  protein_bind   CAP binding site: CAP binding activates transcription in the presence of cAMP. E. coli catabolite activator protein
   1056..1086    +  promoter       lac promoter: promoter for the E. coli lac operon
   1094..1110    +  protein_bind   lac operator: The lac repressor binds to the lac operator to inhibit transcription in E. coli. This inhibition can be relieved by adding lactose or isopropyl-β-D-thiogalactopyranoside (IPTG). lac repressor encoded by lacI
   1155..1173    +  promoter       T3 promoter: promoter for bacteriophage T3 RNA polymerase
   1201..1427    +  promoter       RSV promoter: Rous sarcoma virus enhancer/promoter
   1428..1608    +  LTR            5' LTR (truncated): truncated 5' long terminal repeat (LTR) from HIV-1
   1655..1780    +  misc_feature   HIV-1 Ψ: packaging signal of human immunodeficiency virus type 1
   1764..2127    +  CDS            HIV-1 gag (fragment): gag protein from human immunodeficiency virus 1; gag
   2273..2506    +  misc_feature   RRE: The Rev response element (RRE) of HIV-1 allows for Rev-dependent mRNA export from the nucleus to the cytoplasm.
   2883..2909    +  CDS            Rev (fragment): human immunodeficiency virus 1 (HIV-1) Rev protein; rev; enhances nuclear export of unspliced and incompletely spliced viral mRNAs
   2913..3153    +  promoter       U6 promoter: RNA polymerase III promoter for human U6 snRNA
   3200..3267    +  misc_RNA       tracrRNA (fragment): trans-activating CRISPR RNA for the Streptococcus pyogenes CRISPR/Cas9 system
   3302..3335    +  protein_bind   loxPsym: loxPsym has a symmetric spacer region, and loxPsym sites are capable of recombining in either orientation (Hoess et al., 1986). Cre recombinase
   3534..3651    +  misc_feature   cPPT/CTS: central polypurine tract and central termination sequence of HIV-1
   3717..3783    +  CDS            small t antigen (fragment): SV40 (simian virus 40) small t antigen
   3809..4020    +  promoter       EF-1α core promoter: core promoter for human elongation factor EF-1α
   4021..4959    +  intron         EF-1α intron A: intron upstream of the start codon of human EF-1α
   4981..5580    +  CDS            PuroR (fragment): puromycin N-acetyltransferase; pac from Streptomyces; confers resistance to puromycin
   5596..6184    +  misc_feature   WPRE: woodchuck hepatitis virus posttranscriptional regulatory element
   6235..6254    +  misc_feature   cPPT/CTS (fragment): central polypurine tract and central termination sequence of HIV-1
   6256..6489    +  LTR            3' LTR (ΔU3): self-inactivating 3' long terminal repeat (LTR) from HIV-1
   6567..6688    +  polyA_signal   SV40 poly(A) signal: SV40 polyadenylation signal
   6728..6863    +  rep_origin     SV40 ori: SV40 origin of replication
   6884..6902    -  promoter       T7 promoter: promoter for bacteriophage T7 RNA polymerase
   6910..7065    +  CDS            lacZα (fragment): LacZα fragment of β-galactosidase; lacZ fragment
   7070..7498    +  rep_origin     f1 ori (sequence partly withheld): f1 bacteriophage origin of replication; arrow indicates direction of (+) strand synthesis
   7551..7655    +  promoter       AmpR promoter: bla
   7656..8516    +  CDS            AmpR: β-lactamase; bla; confers resistance to ampicillin, carbenicillin, and related antibiotics
>Addgene plasmid #216866 | pLenti-ePEG-LINE1-loxPsym | addgene full sequence | sequence record 441211 | Addgene NGS Result
CTTTAGATTGATTTAAAACTTCATTTTTAATTTAAAAGGATCTAGGTGAAGATCCTTTTTGATAATCTCA
TGACCAAAATCCCTTAACGTGAGTTTTCGTTCCACTGAGCGTCAGACCCCGTAGAAAAGATCAAAGGATC
TTCTTGAGATCCTTTTTTTCTGCGCGTAATCTGCTGCTTGCAAACAAAAAAACCACCGCTACCAGCGGTG
GTTTGTTTGCCGGATCAAGAGCTACCAACTCTTTTTCCGAAGGTAACTGGCTTCAGCAGAGCGCAGATAC
CAAATACTGTTCTTCTAGTGTAGCCGTAGTTAGGCCACCACTTCAAGAACTCTGTAGCACCGCCTACATA
CCTCGCTCTGCTAATCCTGTTACCAGTGGCTGCTGCCAGTGGCGATAAGTCGTGTCTTACCGGGTTGGAC
TCAAGACGATAGTTACCGGATAAGGCGCAGCGGTCGGGCTGAACGGGGGGTTCGTGCACACAGCCCAGCT
TGGAGCGAACGACCTACACCGAACTGAGATACCTACAGCGTGAGCTATGAGAAAGCGCCACGCTTCCCGA
AGGGAGAAAGGCGGACAGGTATCCGGTAAGCGGCAGGGTCGGAACAGGAGAGCGCACGAGGGAGCTTCCA
GGGGGAAACGCCTGGTATCTTTATAGTCCTGTCGGGTTTCGCCACCTCTGACTTGAGCGTCGATTTTTGT
GATGCTCGTCAGGGGGGCGGAGCCTATGGAAAAACGCCAGCAACGCGGCCTTTTTACGGTTCCTGGCCTT
TTGCTGGCCTTTTGCTCACATGTTCTTTCCTGCGTTATCCCCTGATTCTGTGGATAACCGTATTACCGCC
TTTGAGTGAGCTGATACCGCTCGCCGCAGCCGAACGACCGAGCGCAGCGAGTCAGTGAGCGAGGAAGCGG
AAGAGCGCCCAATACGCAAACCGCCTCTCCCCGCGCGTTGGCCGATTCATTAATGCAGCTGGCACGACAG
GTTTCCCGACTGGAAAGCGGGCAGTGAGCGCAACGCAATTAATGTGAGTTAGCTCACTCATTAGGCACCC
CAGGCTTTACACTTTATGCTTCCGGCTCGTATGTTGTGTGGAATTGTGAGCGGATAACAATTTCACACAG
GAAACAGCTATGACCATGATTACGCCAAGCGCGCAATTAACCCTCACTAAAGGGAACAAAAGCTGGAGCT
GCAAGCTTAATGTAGTCTTATGCAATACTCTTGTAGTCTTGCAACATGGTAACGATGAGTTAGCAACATG
CCTTACAAGGAGAGAAAAAGCACCGTGCATGCCGATTGGTGGAAGTAAGGTGGTACGATCGTGCCTTATT
AGGAAGGCAACAGACGGGTCTGACATGGATTGGACGAACCACTGAATTGCCGCATTGCAGAGATATTGTA
TTTAAGTGCCTAGCTCGATACATAAACGGGTCTCTCTGGTTAGACCAGATCTGAGCCTGGGAGCTCTCTG
GCTAACTAGGGAACCCACTGCTTAAGCCTCAATAAAGCTTGCCTTGAGTGCTTCAAGTAGTGTGTGCCCG
TCTGTTGTGTGACTCTGGTAACTAGAGATCCCTCAGACCCTTTTAGTCAGTGTGGAAAATCTCTAGCAGT
GGCGCCCGAACAGGGACTTGAAAGCGAAAGGGAAACCAGAGGAGCTCTCTCGACGCAGGACTCGGCTTGC
TGAAGCGCGCACGGCAAGAGGCGAGGGGCGGCGACTGGTGAGTACGCCAAAAATTTTGACTAGCGGAGGC
TAGAAGGAGAGAGATGGGTGCGAGAGCGTCAGTATTAAGCGGGGGAGAATTAGATCGCGATGGGAAAAAA
TTCGGTTAAGGCCAGGGGGAAAGAAAAAATATAAATTAAAACATATAGTATGGGCAAGCAGGGAGCTAGA
ACGATTCGCAGTTAATCCTGGCCTGTTAGAAACATCAGAAGGCTGTAGACAAATACTGGGACAGCTACAA
CCATCCCTTCAGACAGGATCAGAAGAACTTAGATCATTATATAATACAGTAGCAACCCTCTATTGTGTGC
ATCAAAGGATAGAGATAAAAGACACCAAGGAAGCTTTAGACAAGATAGAGGAAGAGCAAAACAAAAGTAA
GACCACCGCACAGCAAGCGGCCGCTGATCTTCAGACCTGGAGGAGGAGATATGAGGGACAATTGGAGAAG
TGAATTATATAAATATAAAGTAGTAAAAATTGAACCATTAGGAGTAGCACCCACCAAGGCAAAGAGAAGA
GTGGTGCAGAGAGAAAAAAGAGCAGTGGGAATAGGAGCTTTGTTCCTTGGGTTCTTGGGAGCAGCAGGAA
GCACTATGGGCGCAGCGTCAATGACGCTGACGGTACAGGCCAGACAATTATTGTCTGGTATAGTGCAGCA
GCAGAACAATTTGCTGAGGGCTATTGAGGCGCAACAGCATCTGTTGCAACTCACAGTCTGGGGCATCAAG
CAGCTCCAGGCAAGAATCCTGGCTGTGGAAAGATACCTAAAGGATCAACAGCTCCTGGGGATTTGGGGTT
GCTCTGGAAAACTCATTTGCACCACTGCTGTGCCTTGGAATGCTAGTTGGAGTAATAAATCTCTGGAACA
GATTTGGAATCACACGACCTGGATGGAGTGGGACAGAGAAATTAACAATTACACAAGCTTAATACACTCC
TTAATTGAAGAATCGCAAAACCAGCAAGAAAAGAATGAACAAGAATTATTGGAATTAGATAAATGGGCAA
GTTTGTGGAATTGGTTTAACATAACAAATTGGCTGTGGTATATAAAATTATTCATAATGATAGTAGGAGG
CTTGGTAGGTTTAAGAATAGTTTTTGCTGTACTTTCTATAGTGAATAGAGTTAGGCAGGGATATTCACCA
TTATCGTTTCAGACCCACCTCCCAACCCCGAGGGGACCCAGAGAGGGCCTATTTCCCATGATTCCTTCAT
ATTTGCATATACGATACAAGGCTGTTAGAGAGATAATTAGAATTAATTTGACTGTAAACACAAAGATATT
AGTACAAAATACGTGACGTAGAAAGTAATAATTTCTTGGGTAGTTTGCAGTTTTAAAATTATGTTTTAAA
ATGGACTATCATATGCTTACCGTAACTTGAAAGTATTTCGATTTCTTGGCTTTATATATCTTGTGGAAAG
GACGAAACACCGTTCTACCAGAGGTACAAGGGTTTAAGAGCTAAGCTGGAAACAGCATAGCAAGTTTAAA
TAAGGCTAGTCCGTTATCAACTCGAAAGAGTGGCACCGAGTCGGTGCAATAGTTTCAGAAGGAATGGTAC
CAGTTCCTCCTATAACTTCGTATAATGTACATTATACGAAGTTATTGTACCTCTGGTACGCGGTTCTATC
TAGTTACGCGTTAAACCAACTAGAATTTTTTTAAGCCTACTCTACCACTTGTACTTCAGCGGTCAGCTTA
CTCGACTTAACGTGCACGTGACACGTTCTAGACCGTACATGCTTACATGGGATGAAGCTTGGCGTAACTA
GATCTTGAGACAAATGGCAGTATTCATCCACAATTTTAAAAGAAAAGGGGGGATTGGGGGGTACAGTGCA
GGGGAAAGAATAGTAGACATAATAGCAACAGACATACAAACTAAAGAATTACAAAAACAAATTACAAAAA
TTCAAAATTTTCGGGTTTATTACAGGGACAGCAGAGATCCACTTTGGCGCCGGCTCGAGGGGGCCCGGGT
GCAAAGATGGATAAAGTTTTAAACAGAGAGGAATCTTTGCAGCTAATGGACCTTCTAGGTCTTGAAAGGA
GTGGGAATTGGCTCCGGTGCCCGTCAGTGGGCAGAGCGCACATCGCCCACAGTCCCCGAGAAGTTGGGGG
GAGGGGTCGGCAATTGATCCGGTGCCTAGAGAAGGTGGCGCGGGGTAAACTGGGAAAGTGATGTCGTGTA
CTGGCTCCGCCTTTTTCCCGAGGGTGGGGGAGAACCGTATATAAGTGCAGTAGTCGCCGTGAACGTTCTT
TTTCGCAACGGGTTTGCCGCCAGAACACAGGTAAGTGCCGTGTGTGGTTCCCGCGGGCCTGGCCTCTTTA
CGGGTTATGGCCCTTGCGTGCCTTGAATTACTTCCACCTGGCTGCAGTACGTGATTCTTGATCCCGAGCT
TCGGGTTGGAAGTGGGTGGGAGAGTTCGAGGCCTTGCGCTTAAGGAGCCCCTTCGCCTCGTGCTTGAGTT
GAGGCCTGGCCTGGGCGCTGGGGCCGCCGCGTGCGAATCTGGTGGCACCTTCGCGCCTGTCTCGCTGCTT
TCGATAAGTCTCTAGCCATTTAAAATTTTTGATGACCTGCTGCGACGCTTTTTTTCTGGCAAGATAGTCT
TGTAAATGCGGGCCAAGATCTGCACACTGGTATTTCGGTTTTTGGGGCCGCGGGCGGCGACGGGGCCCGT
GCGTCCCAGCGCACATGTTCGGCGAGGCGGGGCCTGCGAGCGCGGCCACCGAGAATCGGACGGGGGTAGT
CTCAAGCTGGCCGGCCTGCTCTGGTGCCTGGCCTCGCGCCGCCGTGTATCGCCCCGCCCTGGGCGGCAAG
GCTGGCCCGGTCGGCACCAGTTGCGTGAGCGGAAAGATGGCCGCTTCCCGGCCCTGCTGCAGGGAGCTCA
AAATGGAGGACGCGGCGCTCGGGAGAGCGGGCGGGTGAGTCACCCACACAAAGGAAAAGGGCCTTTCCGT
CCTCAGCCGTCGCTTCATGTGACTCCACGGAGTACCGGGCGCCGTCCAGGCACCTCGATTAGTTCTCGAG
CTTTTGGAGTACGTCGTCTTTAGGTTGGGGGGAGGGGTTTTATGCGATGGAGTTTCCCCACACTGAGTGG
GTGGAGACTGAAGTTAGGCCAGCTTGGCACTTGATGTAATTCTCCTTGGAATTTGCCCTTTTTGAGTTTG
GATCTTGGTTCATTCTCAAGCCTCAGACAGTGGTTCAAAGTTTTTTTCTTCCATTTCAGGTGTCGTGACG
TACGGCCACCATGACCGAGTACAAGCCCACGGTGCGCCTCGCCACCCGCGACGACGTCCCCAGGGCCGTA
CGCACCCTCGCCGCCGCGTTCGCCGACTACCCCGCCACGCGCCACACCGTCGATCCGGACCGCCACATCG
AGCGGGTCACCGAGCTGCAAGAACTCTTCCTCACGCGCGTCGGGCTCGACATCGGCAAGGTGTGGGTCGC
GGACGACGGCGCCGCCGTGGCGGTCTGGACCACGCCGGAGAGCGTCGAAGCGGGGGCGGTGTTCGCCGAG
ATCGGCCCGCGCATGGCCGAGTTGAGCGGTTCCCGGCTGGCCGCGCAGCAACAGATGGAAGGCCTCCTGG
CGCCGCACCGGCCCAAGGAGCCCGCGTGGTTCCTGGCCACCGTCGGAGTCTCGCCCGACCACCAGGGCAA
GGGTCTGGGCAGCGCCGTCGTGCTCCCCGGAGTGGAGGCGGCCGAGCGCGCCGGGGTGCCCGCCTTCCTG
GAGACCTCCGCGCCCCGCAACCTCCCCTTCTACGAGCGGCTCGGCTTCACCGTCACCGCCGACGTCGAGG
TGCCCGAAGGACCGCGCACCTGGTGCATGACCCGCAAGCCCGGTGCCTGAACGCGTTAAGTCGACAATCA
ACCTCTGGATTACAAAATTTGTGAAAGATTGACTGGTATTCTTAACTATGTTGCTCCTTTTACGCTATGT
GGATACGCTGCTTTAATGCCTTTGTATCATGCTATTGCTTCCCGTATGGCTTTCATTTTCTCCTCCTTGT
ATAAATCCTGGTTGCTGTCTCTTTATGAGGAGTTGTGGCCCGTTGTCAGGCAACGTGGCGTGGTGTGCAC
TGTGTTTGCTGACGCAACCCCCACTGGTTGGGGCATTGCCACCACCTGTCAGCTCCTTTCCGGGACTTTC
GCTTTCCCCCTCCCTATTGCCACGGCGGAACTCATCGCCGCCTGCCTTGCCCGCTGCTGGACAGGGGCTC
GGCTGTTGGGCACTGACAATTCCGTGGTGTTGTCGGGGAAATCATCGTCCTTTCCTTGGCTGCTCGCCTG
TGTTGCCACCTGGATTCTGCGCGGGACGTCCTTCTGCTACGTCCCTTCGGCCCTCAATCCAGCGGACCTT
CCTTCCCGCGGCCTGCTGCCGGCTCTGCGGCCTCTTCCGCGTCTTCGCCTTCGCCCTCAGACGAGTCGGA
TCTCCCTTTGGGCCGCCTCCCCGCGTCGACTTTAAGACCAATGACTTACAAGGCAGCTGTAGATCTTAGC
CACTTTTTAAAAGAAAAGGGGGGACTGGAAGGGCTAATTCACTCCCAACGAAGACAAGATCTGCTTTTTG
CTTGTACTGGGTCTCTCTGGTTAGACCAGATCTGAGCCTGGGAGCTCTCTGGCTAACTAGGGAACCCACT
GCTTAAGCCTCAATAAAGCTTGCCTTGAGTGCTTCAAGTAGTGTGTGCCCGTCTGTTGTGTGACTCTGGT
AACTAGAGATCCCTCAGACCCTTTTAGTCAGTGTGGAAAATCTCTAGCAGTACGTATAGTAGTTCATGTC
ATCTTATTATTCAGTATTTATAACTTGCAAAGAAATGAATATCAGAGAGTGAGAGGAACTTGTTTATTGC
AGCTTATAATGGTTACAAATAAAGCAATAGCATCACAAATTTCACAAATAAAGCATTTTTTTCACTGCAT
TCTAGTTGTGGTTTGTCCAAACTCATCAATGTATCTTATCATGTCTGGCTCTAGCTATCCCGCCCCTAAC
TCCGCCCATCCCGCCCCTAACTCCGCCCAGTTCCGCCCATTCTCCGCCCCATGGCTGACTAATTTTTTTT
ATTTATGCAGAGGCCGAGGCCGCCTCGGCCTCTGAGCTATTCCAGAAGTAGTGAGGAGGCTTTTTTGGAG
GCCTAGGGACGTACCCAATTCGCCCTATAGTGAGTCGTATTACGCGCGCTCACTGGCCGTCGTTTTACAA
CGTCGTGACTGGGAAAACCCTGGCGTTACCCAACTTAATCGCCTTGCAGCACATCCCCCTTTCGCCAGCT
GGCGTAATAGCGAAGAGGCCCGCACCGATCGCCCTTCCCAACAGTTGCGCAGCCTGAATGGCGAATGGG
[124 nt withheld, positions 7070-7193]
C
[91 nt withheld, positions 7195-7285]
A
[49 nt withheld, positions 7287-7335]
CCTTTGACGTTGGAGTCCACGTTCTTT
[37 nt withheld, positions 7363-7399]
ACCCTATCTCGGTCTATTCTTTTGATTTATAAGGGATTTTGCCGATTTCGGCCTATTGGTTAAAAAATGA
GCTGATTTAACAAAAATTTAACGCGAATTTTAACAAAATATTAACGCTTACAATTTAGGTGGCACTTTTC
GGGGAAATGTGCGCGGAACCCCTATTTGTTTATTTTTCTAAATACATTCAAATATGTATCCGCTCATGAG
ACAATAACCCTGATAAATGCTTCAATAATATTGAAAAAGGAAGAGTATGAGTATTCAACATTTCCGTGTC
GCCCTTATTCCCTTTTTTGCGGCATTTTGCCTTCCTGTTTTTGCTCACCCAGAAACGCTGGTGAAAGTAA
AAGATGCTGAAGATCAGTTGGGTGCACGAGTGGGTTACATCGAACTGGATCTCAACAGCGGTAAGATCCT
TGAGAGTTTTCGCCCCGAAGAACGTTTTCCAATGATGAGCACTTTTAAAGTTCTGCTATGTGGCGCGGTA
TTATCCCGTATTGACGCCGGGCAAGAGCAACTCGGTCGCCGCATACACTATTCTCAGAATGACTTGGTTG
AGTACTCACCAGTCACAGAAAAGCATCTTACGGATGGCATGACAGTAAGAGAATTATGCAGTGCTGCCAT
AACCATGAGTGATAACACTGCGGCCAACTTACTTCTGACAACGATCGGAGGACCGAAGGAGCTAACCGCT
TTTTTGCACAACATGGGGGATCATGTAACTCGCCTTGATCGTTGGGAACCGGAGCTGAATGAAGCCATAC
CAAACGACGAGCGTGACACCACGATGCCTGTAGCAATGGCAACAACGTTGCGCAAACTATTAACTGGCGA
ACTACTTACTCTAGCTTCCCGGCAACAATTAATAGACTGGATGGAGGCGGATAAAGTTGCAGGACCACTT
CTGCGCTCGGCCCTTCCGGCTGGCTGGTTTATTGCTGATAAATCTGGAGCCGGTGAGCGTGGGTCTCGCG
GTATCATTGCAGCACTGGGGCCAGATGGTAAGCCCTCCCGTATCGTAGTTATCTACACGACGGGGAGTCA
GGCAACTATGGATGAACGAAATAGACAGATCGCTGAGATAGGTGCCTCACTGATTAAGCATTGGTAACTG
TCAGACCAAGTTTACTCATATATA
